>Addgene plasmid #216251 | pGL3-sgSEC61B.N1-CAG-Cas9-T2A-mCherry-P2A-Puro | addgene full sequence | sequence record 426855 | Addgene NGS Result
GCTCTTCCGCTTCCTCGCTCACTGACTCGCTGCGCTCGGTCGTTCGGCTGCGGCGAGCGGTATCAGCTCA
CTCAAAGGCGGTAATACGGTTATCCACAGAATCAGGGGATAACGCAGGAAAGAACATGTGAGCAAAAGGC
CAGCAAAAGGCCAGGAACCGTAAAAAGGCCGCGTTGCTGGCGTTTTTCCATAGGCTCCGCCCCCCTGACG
AGCATCACAAAAATCGACGCTCAAGTCAGAGGTGGCGAAACCCGACAGGACTATAAAGATACCAGGCGTT
TCCCCCTGGAAGCTCCCTCGTGCGCTCTCCTGTTCCGACCCTGCCGCTTACCGGATACCTGTCCGCCTTT
CTCCCTTCGGGAAGCGTGGCGCTTTCTCATAGCTCACGCTGTAGGTATCTCAGTTCGGTGTAGGTCGTTC
GCTCCAAGCTGGGCTGTGTGCACGAACCCCCCGTTCAGCCCGACCGCTGCGCCTTATCCGGTAACTATCG
TCTTGAGTCCAACCCGGTAAGACACGACTTATCGCCACTGGCAGCAGCCACTGGTAACAGGATTAGCAGA
GCGAGGTATGTAGGCGGTGCTACAGAGTTCTTGAAGTGGTGGCCTAACTACGGCTACACTAGAAGAACAG
TATTTGGTATCTGCGCTCTGCTGAAGCCAGTTACCTTCGGAAAAAGAGTTGGTAGCTCTTGATCCGGCAA
ACAAACCACCGCTGGTAGCGGTGGTTTTTTTGTTTGCAAGCAGCAGATTACGCGCAGAAAAAAAGGATCT
CAAGAAGATCCTTTGATCTTTTCTACGGGGTCTGACGCTCAGTGGAACGAAAACTCACGTTAAGGGATTT
TGGTCATGAGATTATCAAAAAGGATCTTCACCTAGATCCTTTTAAATTAAAAATGAAGTTTTAAATCAAT
CTAAAGTATATATGAGTAAACTTGGTCTGACAGTTACCAATGCTTAATCAGTGAGGCACCTATCTCAGCG
ATCTGTCTATTTCGTTCATCCATAGTTGCCTGACTCCCCGTCGTGTAGATAACTACGATACGGGAGGGCT
TACCATCTGGCCCCAGTGCTGCAATGATACCGCGAGACCCACGCTCACCGGCTCCAGATTTATCAGCAAT
AAACCAGCCAGCCGGAAGGGCCGAGCGCAGAAGTGGTCCTGCAACTTTATCCGCCTCCATCCAGTCTATT
AATTGTTGCCGGGAAGCTAGAGTAAGTAGTTCGCCAGTTAATAGTTTGCGCAACGTTGTTGCCATTGCTA
CAGGCATCGTGGTGTCACGCTCGTCGTTTGGTATGGCTTCATTCAGCTCCGGTTCCCAACGATCAAGGCG
AGTTACATGATCCCCCATGTTGTGCAAAAAAGCGGTTAGCTCCTTCGGTCCTCCGATCGTTGTCAGAAGT
AAGTTGGCCGCAGTGTTATCACTCATGGTTATGGCAGCACTGCATAATTCTCTTACTGTCATGCCATCCG
TAAGATGCTTTTCTGTGACTGGTGAGTACTCAACCAAGTCATTCTGAGAATAGTGTATGCGGCGACCGAG
TTGCTCTTGCCCGGCGTCAATACGGGATAATACCGCGCCACATAGCAGAACTTTAAAAGTGCTCATCATT
GGAAAACGTTCTTCGGGGCGAAAACTCTCAAGGATCTTACCGCTGTTGAGATCCAGTTCGATGTAACCCA
CTCGTGCACCCAACTGATCTTCAGCATCTTTTACTTTCACCAGCGTTTCTGGGTGAGCAAAAACAGGAAG
GCAAAATGCCGCAAAAAAGGGAATAAGGGCGACACGGAAATGTTGAATACTCATACTCTTCCTTTTTCAA
TATTATTGAAGCATTTATCAGGGTTATTGTCTCATGAGCGGATACATATTTGAATGTATTTAGAAAAATA
AACAAATAGGGGTTCCGCGCACATTTCCCCGAAAAGTGCCACCTGACGGTACCGCTAGCGTCGACGGATC
CGAGGGCCTATTTCCCATGATTCCTTCATATTTGCATATACGATACAAGGCTGTTAGAGAGATAATTGGA
ATTAATTTGACTGTAAACACAAAGATATTAGTACAAAATACGTGACGTAGAAAGTAATAATTTCTTGGGT
AGTTTGCAGTTTTAAAATTATGTTTTAAAATGGACTATCATATGCTTACCGTAACTTGAAAGTATTTCGA
TTTCTTGGCTTTATATATCTTGTGGAAAGGACGAAACACCGTGCCACCCTCATCTCCAATAGTTTTAGAG
CTAGAAATAGCAAGTTAAAATAAGGCTAGTCCGTTATCAACTTGAAAAAGTGGCACCGAGTCGGTGCTTT
TTTTAGATCTCGAGTCTAGAGGAGGTCGCTGAGTAGTGCGCGAGCAAAATTTAAGCTACAACAAGGCAAG
GCTTGACCGACAATTGCATGAAGAATCTGCTTAGGGTTAGGCGTTTTGCGCTGCTTCGCGATGTACGGGC
CAGATATACGCGTTGACATTGATTATTGACTAGTTATTAATAGTAATCAATTACGGGGTCATTAGTTCAT
AGCCCATATATGGAGTTCCGCGTTACATAACTTACGGTAAATGGCCCGCCTGGCTGACCGCCCAACGACC
CCCGCCCATTGACGTCAATAATGACGTATGTTCCCATAGTAACGCCAATAGGGACTTTCCATTGACGTCA
ATGGGTGGAGTATTTACGGTAAACTGCCCACTTGGCAGTACATCAAGTGTATCATATGCCAAGTACGCCC
CCTATTGACGTCAATGACGGTAAATGGCCCGCCTGGCATTATGCCCAGTACATGACCTTATGGGACTTTC
CTACTTGGCAGTACATCTACGTATTAGTCATCGCTATTACCATGGTCGAGGTGAGCCCCACGTTCTGCTT
CACTCTCCCCATCTCCCCCCCCTCCCCACCCCCAATTTTGTATTTATTTATTTTTTAATTATTTTGTGCA
GCGATGGGGGCGGGGGGGGGGGGGGGGCGCGCGCCAGGCGGGGCGGGGCGGGGCGAGGGGCGGGGCGGGG
CGAGGCGGAGAGGTGCGGCGGCAGCCAATCAGAGCGGCGCGCTCCGAAAGTTTCCTTTTATGGCGAGGCG
GCGGCGGCGGCGGCCCTATAAAAAGCGAAGCGCGCGGCGGGCGGGAGTCGCTGCGCGCTGCCTTCGCCCC
GTGCCCCGCTCCGCCGCCGCCTCGCGCCGCCCGCCCCGGCTCTGACTGACCGCGTTACTCCCACAGGTGA
GCGGGCGGGACGGCCCTTCTCCTCCGGGCTGTAATTAGCGCTTGGTTTAATGACGGCTTGTTTCTTTTCT
GTGGCTGCGTGAAAGCCTTGAGGGGCTCCGGGAGGGCCCTTTGTGCGGGGGGAGCGGCTCGGGGGGTGCG
TGCGTGTGTGTGTGCGTGGGGAGCGCCGCGTGCGGCTCCGCGCTGCCCGGCGGCTGTGAGCGCTGCGGGC
GCGGCGCGGGGCTTTGTGCGCTCCGCAGTGTGCGCGAGGGGAGCGCGGCCGGGGGCGGTGCCCCGCGGTG
CGGGGGGGGCTGCGAGGGGAACAAAGGCTGCGTGCGGGGTGTGTGCGTGGGGGGGTGAGCAGGGGGTGTG
GGCGCGTCGGTCGGGCTGCAACCCCCCCTGCACCCCCCTCCCCGAGTTGCTGAGCACGGCCCGGCTTCGG
GTGCGGGGCTCCGTACGGGGCGTGGCGCGGGGCTCGCCGTGCCGGGCGGGGGGTGGCGGCAGGTGGGGGT
GCCGGGCGGGGCGGGGCCGCCTCGGGCCGGGGAGGGCTCGGGGGAGGGGCGCGGCGGCCCCCGGAGCGCC
GGCGGCTGTCGAGGCGCGGCGAGCCGCAGCCATTGCCTTTTATGGTAATCGTGCGAGAGGGCGCAGGGAC
TTCCTTTGTCCCAAATCTGTGCGGAGCCGAAATCTGGGAGGCGCCGCCGCACCCCCTCTAGCGGGCGCGG
GGCGAAGCGGTGCGGCGCCGGCAGGAAGGAAATGGGCGGGGAGGGCCTTCGTGCGTCGCCGCGCCGCCGT
CCCCTTCTCCCTCTCCAGCCTCGGGGCTGTCCGCGGGGGGACGGCTGCCTTCGGGGGGGACGGGGCAGGG
CGGGGTTCGGCTTCTGGCGTGTGACCGGCGGCTCTAGAGCCTCTGCTAACCATGTTCATGCCTTCTTCTT
TTTCCTACAGCTCCTGGGCAACGTGCTGGTTATTGTGCTGTCTCATCATTTTGGCAAAGAATTGCTACCG
GACTCAGATCCACCGGTGCCACCATGGACTATAAGGACCACGACGGAGACTACAAGGATCATGATATTGA
TTACAAAGACGATGACGATAAGATGGCCCCAAAGAAGAAGCGGAAGGTCGGTATCCACGGAGTCCCAGCA
GCCGACAAGAAGTACAGCATCGGCCTGGACATCGGCACCAACTCTGTGGGCTGGGCCGTGATCACCGACG
AGTACAAGGTGCCCAGCAAGAAATTCAAGGTGCTGGGCAACACCGACCGGCACAGCATCAAGAAGAACCT
GATCGGAGCCCTGCTGTTCGACAGCGGCGAAACAGCCGAGGCCACCCGGCTGAAGAGAACCGCCAGAAGA
AGATACACCAGACGGAAGAACCGGATCTGCTATCTGCAAGAGATCTTCAGCAACGAGATGGCCAAGGTGG
ACGACAGCTTCTTCCACAGACTGGAAGAGTCCTTCCTGGTGGAAGAGGATAAGAAGCACGAGCGGCACCC
CATCTTCGGCAACATCGTGGACGAGGTGGCCTACCACGAGAAGTACCCCACCATCTACCACCTGAGAAAG
AAACTGGTGGACAGCACCGACAAGGCCGACCTGCGGCTGATCTATCTGGCCCTGGCCCACATGATCAAGT
TCCGGGGCCACTTCCTGATCGAGGGCGACCTGAACCCCGACAACAGCGACGTGGACAAGCTGTTCATCCA
GCTGGTGCAGACCTACAACCAGCTGTTCGAGGAAAACCCCATCAACGCCAGCGGCGTGGACGCCAAGGCC
ATCCTGTCTGCCAGACTGAGCAAGAGCAGACGGCTGGAAAATCTGATCGCCCAGCTGCCCGGCGAGAAGA
AGAATGGCCTGTTCGGAAACCTGATTGCCCTGAGCCTGGGCCTGACCCCCAACTTCAAGAGCAACTTCGA
CCTGGCCGAGGATGCCAAACTGCAGCTGAGCAAGGACACCTACGACGACGACCTGGACAACCTGCTGGCC
CAGATCGGCGACCAGTACGCCGACCTGTTTCTGGCCGCCAAGAACCTGTCCGACGCCATCCTGCTGAGCG
ACATCCTGAGAGTGAACACCGAGATCACCAAGGCCCCCCTGAGCGCCTCTATGATCAAGAGATACGACGA
GCACCACCAGGACCTGACCCTGCTGAAAGCTCTCGTGCGGCAGCAGCTGCCTGAGAAGTACAAAGAGATT
TTCTTCGACCAGAGCAAGAACGGCTACGCCGGCTACATTGACGGCGGAGCCAGCCAGGAAGAGTTCTACA
AGTTCATCAAGCCCATCCTGGAAAAGATGGACGGCACCGAGGAACTGCTCGTGAAGCTGAACAGAGAGGA
CCTGCTGCGGAAGCAGCGGACCTTCGACAACGGCAGCATCCCCCACCAGATCCACCTGGGAGAGCTGCAC
GCCATTCTGCGGCGGCAGGAAGATTTTTACCCATTCCTGAAGGACAACCGGGAAAAGATCGAGAAGATCC
TGACCTTCCGCATCCCCTACTACGTGGGCCCTCTGGCCAGGGGAAACAGCAGATTCGCCTGGATGACCAG
AAAGAGCGAGGAAACCATCACCCCCTGGAACTTCGAGGAAGTGGTGGACAAGGGCGCTTCCGCCCAGAGC
TTCATCGAGCGGATGACCAACTTCGATAAGAACCTGCCCAACGAGAAGGTGCTGCCCAAGCACAGCCTGC
TGTACGAGTACTTCACCGTGTATAACGAGCTGACCAAAGTGAAATACGTGACCGAGGGAATGAGAAAGCC
CGCCTTCCTGAGCGGCGAGCAGAAAAAGGCCATCGTGGACCTGCTGTTCAAGACCAACCGGAAAGTGACC
GTGAAGCAGCTGAAAGAGGACTACTTCAAGAAAATCGAGTGCTTCGACTCCGTGGAAATCTCCGGCGTGG
AAGATCGGTTCAACGCCTCCCTGGGCACATACCACGATCTGCTGAAAATTATCAAGGACAAGGACTTCCT
GGACAATGAGGAAAACGAGGACATTCTGGAAGATATCGTGCTGACCCTGACACTGTTTGAGGACAGAGAG
ATGATCGAGGAACGGCTGAAAACCTATGCCCACCTGTTCGACGACAAAGTGATGAAGCAGCTGAAGCGGC
GGAGATACACCGGCTGGGGCAGGCTGAGCCGGAAGCTGATCAACGGCATCCGGGACAAGCAGTCCGGCAA
GACAATCCTGGATTTCCTGAAGTCCGACGGCTTCGCCAACAGAAACTTCATGCAGCTGATCCACGACGAC
AGCCTGACCTTTAAAGAGGACATCCAGAAAGCCCAGGTGTCCGGCCAGGGCGATAGCCTGCACGAGCACA
TTGCCAATCTGGCCGGCAGCCCCGCCATTAAGAAGGGCATCCTGCAGACAGTGAAGGTGGTGGACGAGCT
CGTGAAAGTGATGGGCCGGCACAAGCCCGAGAACATCGTGATCGAAATGGCCAGAGAGAACCAGACCACC
CAGAAGGGACAGAAGAACAGCCGCGAGAGAATGAAGCGGATCGAAGAGGGCATCAAAGAGCTGGGCAGCC
AGATCCTGAAAGAACACCCCGTGGAAAACACCCAGCTGCAGAACGAGAAGCTGTACCTGTACTACCTGCA
GAATGGGCGGGATATGTACGTGGACCAGGAACTGGACATCAACCGGCTGTCCGACTACGATGTGGACCAT
ATCGTGCCTCAGAGCTTTCTGAAGGACGACTCCATCGACAACAAGGTGCTGACCAGAAGCGACAAGAACC
GGGGCAAGAGCGACAACGTGCCCTCCGAAGAGGTCGTGAAGAAGATGAAGAACTACTGGCGGCAGCTGCT
GAACGCCAAGCTGATTACCCAGAGAAAGTTCGACAATCTGACCAAGGCCGAGAGAGGCGGCCTGAGCGAA
CTGGATAAGGCCGGCTTCATCAAGAGACAGCTGGTGGAAACCCGGCAGATCACAAAGCACGTGGCACAGA
TCCTGGACTCCCGGATGAACACTAAGTACGACGAGAATGACAAGCTGATCCGGGAAGTGAAAGTGATCAC
CCTGAAGTCCAAGCTGGTGTCCGATTTCCGGAAGGATTTCCAGTTTTACAAAGTGCGCGAGATCAACAAC
TACCACCACGCCCACGACGCCTACCTGAACGCCGTCGTGGGAACCGCCCTGATCAAAAAGTACCCTAAGC
TGGAAAGCGAGTTCGTGTACGGCGACTACAAGGTGTACGACGTGCGGAAGATGATCGCCAAGAGCGAGCA
GGAAATCGGCAAGGCTACCGCCAAGTACTTCTTCTACAGCAACATCATGAACTTTTTCAAGACCGAGATT
ACCCTGGCCAACGGCGAGATCCGGAAGCGGCCTCTGATCGAGACAAACGGCGAAACCGGGGAGATCGTGT
GGGATAAGGGCCGGGATTTTGCCACCGTGCGGAAAGTGCTGAGCATGCCCCAAGTGAATATCGTGAAAAA
GACCGAGGTGCAGACAGGCGGCTTCAGCAAAGAGTCTATCCTGCCCAAGAGGAACAGCGATAAGCTGATC
GCCAGAAAGAAGGACTGGGACCCTAAGAAGTACGGCGGCTTCGACAGCCCCACCGTGGCCTATTCTGTGC
TGGTGGTGGCCAAAGTGGAAAAGGGCAAGTCCAAGAAACTGAAGAGTGTGAAAGAGCTGCTGGGGATCAC
CATCATGGAAAGAAGCAGCTTCGAGAAGAATCCCATCGACTTTCTGGAAGCCAAGGGCTACAAAGAAGTG
AAAAAGGACCTGATCATCAAGCTGCCTAAGTACTCCCTGTTCGAGCTGGAAAACGGCCGGAAGAGAATGC
TGGCCTCTGCCGGCGAACTGCAGAAGGGAAACGAACTGGCCCTGCCCTCCAAATATGTGAACTTCCTGTA
CCTGGCCAGCCACTATGAGAAGCTGAAGGGCTCCCCCGAGGATAATGAGCAGAAACAGCTGTTTGTGGAA
CAGCACAAGCACTACCTGGACGAGATCATCGAGCAGATCAGCGAGTTCTCCAAGAGAGTGATCCTGGCCG
ACGCTAATCTGGACAAAGTGCTGTCCGCCTACAACAAGCACCGGGATAAGCCCATCAGAGAGCAGGCCGA
GAATATCATCCACCTGTTTACCCTGACCAATCTGGGAGCCCCTGCCGCCTTCAAGTACTTTGACACCACC
ATCGACCGGAAGAGGTACACCAGCACCAAAGAGGTGCTGGACGCCACCCTGATCCACCAGAGCATCACCG
GCCTGTACGAGACACGGATCGACCTGTCTCAGCTGGGAGGCGACAAAAGGCCGGCGGCCACGAAAAAGGC
CGGCCAGGCAAAAAAGAAAAAGGAATTCGGCAGTGGAGAGGGCAGAGGAAGTCTGCTAACATGCGGTGAC
GTCGAGGAGAATCCTGGCCCAGTGAGCAAGGGCGAGGAGGATAACATGGCCATCATCAAGGAGTTCATGC
GCTTCAAGGTGCACATGGAGGGCTCCGTGAACGGCCACGAGTTCGAGATCGAGGGCGAGGGCGAGGGCCG
CCCCTACGAGGGCACCCAGACCGCCAAGCTGAAGGTGACCAAGGGTGGCCCCCTGCCCTTCGCCTGGGAC
ATCCTGTCCCCTCAGTTCATGTACGGCTCCAAGGCCTACGTGAAGCACCCCGCCGACATCCCCGACTACT
TGAAGCTGTCCTTCCCCGAGGGCTTCAAGTGGGAGCGCGTGATGAACTTCGAGGACGGCGGCGTGGTGAC
CGTGACCCAGGACTCCTCCCTGCAGGACGGCGAGTTCATCTACAAGGTGAAGCTGCGCGGCACCAACTTC
CCCTCCGACGGCCCCGTAATGCAGAAGAAAACCATGGGCTGGGAGGCCTCCTCCGAGCGGATGTACCCCG
AGGACGGCGCCCTGAAGGGCGAGATCAAGCAGAGGCTGAAGCTGAAGGACGGCGGCCACTACGACGCTGA
GGTCAAGACCACCTACAAGGCCAAGAAGCCCGTGCAGCTGCCCGGCGCCTACAACGTCAACATCAAGTTG
GACATCACCTCCCACAACGAGGACTACACCATCGTGGAACAGTACGAACGCGCCGAGGGCCGCCACTCCA
CCGGCGGCATGGACGAGCTGTACAAGGAATTCGGAAGCGGCGCAACAAACTTCTCACTACTCAAACAAGC
AGGTGACGTGGAGGAGAATCCCGGGCCTCTTAAGATGACCGAGTACAAGCCCACGGTGCGCCTCGCCACC
CGCGACGACGTCCCCAGGGCCGTACGCACCCTCGCCGCCGCGTTCGCCGACTACCCCGCCACGCGCCACA
CCGTCGATCCGGACCGCCACATCGAGCGGGTCACCGAGCTGCAAGAACTCTTCCTCACGCGCGTCGGGCT
CGACATCGGCAAGGTGTGGGTCGCGGACGACGGCGCCGCGGTGGCGGTCTGGACCACGCCGGAGAGCGTC
GAAGCGGGGGCGGTGTTCGCCGAGATCGGCCCGCGCATGGCCGAGTTGAGCGGTTCCCGGCTGGCCGCGC
AGCAACAGATGGAAGGCCTCCTGGCGCCGCACCGGCCCAAGGAGCCCGCGTGGTTCCTGGCCACCGTCGG
CGTCTCGCCCGACCACCAGGGCAAGGGTCTGGGCAGCGCCGTCGTGCTCCCCGGAGTGGAGGCGGCCGAG
CGCGCCGGGGTGCCCGCCTTCCTGGAGACCTCCGCGCCCCGCAACCTCCCCTTCTACGAGCGGCTCGGCT
TCACCGTCACCGCCGACGTCGAGGTGCCCGAAGGACCGCGCACCTGGTGCATGACCCGCAAGCCCGGTGC
CTGAATCGATGCGGGACTCTGGGGTTCGAAATGACCGACCAAGCGACGCCCAACCTGCCATCACGAGATT
TCGATTCCACCGCCGCCTTCTATGAAAGGTTGGGCTTCGGAATCGTTTTCCGGGACGCCGGCTGGATGAT
CCTCCAGCGCGGGGATCTCATGCTGGAGTTCTTCGCCCACCCTAGGGGGAGGCTAACTGAAACACGGAAG
GAGACAATACCGGAAGGAACCCGCGCTATGACGGCAATAAAAAGACAGAATAAAACGCACGGTGTTGGGT
CGTTTGTTCATAAACGCGGGGTTCGGTCCCAGGGCTGGCACTCTGTCGATACCCCACCGAGACCCCATTG
GGGCCAATACGCCCGCGTTTCTTCCTTTTCCCCACCCCACCCCCCAAGTTCGGGTGAAGGCCCAGGGCTC
GCAGCCAACGTCGGGGCGGCAGGCCCTGCCATAGCCTC
Features (pLannotate 1.2.2; 17 found; start..end, strand, type, name):
    185..773     -  rep_origin     ori: high-copy-number ColE1/pMB1/pBR322/pUC origin of replication
    944..1804    -  CDS            AmpR: β-lactamase; bla; confers resistance to ampicillin, carbenicillin, and related antibiotics
   1805..1909    -  promoter       AmpR promoter: bla
   1962..2202    +  promoter       U6 promoter: RNA polymerase III promoter for human U6 snRNA
   2232..2307    +  misc_RNA       gRNA scaffold: guide RNA scaffold for the Streptococcus pyogenes CRISPR/Cas9 system
   2465..2844    +  enhancer       CMV enhancer: human cytomegalovirus immediate early enhancer
   2846..3123    +  promoter       chicken β-actin promoter: No description available
   3124..4140    +  intron         chimeric intron: chimera between introns from chicken β-actin and rabbit β-globin
   4194..4210    +  misc_feature   MCS (fragment): multiple cloning site
   4344..5945    +  CDS            Cas9(N): N-terminal portion of Streptococcus pyogenes Cas9 (Zetsche et al., 2015)
   5946..8444    +  CDS            Cas9(C): C-terminal portion of Streptococcus pyogenes Cas9 (Zetsche et al., 2015)
   8445..8492    +  CDS            nucleoplasmin NLS: bipartite nuclear localization signal from nucleoplasmin
   8562..9266    +  CDS            mCherry: mCherry is a basic (constitutively fluorescent) red fluorescent protein published in 2004, derived from Discosoma sp.. It is reported to be a very rapidly-maturing monomer with low acid sensitivity.
   9345..9944    +  CDS            PuroR: puromycin N-acetyltransferase; pac from Streptomyces alboniger; confers resistance to puromycin
   9971..10123   +  CDS            ble (fragment): BLE_KLEPN - Experimental evidence at protein level: Swiss-Prot protein existence level 1. Binding protein with a strong affinity to the bleomycin family of antibiotics. Binds to CL990; an antimitotic-antibiotic compound. From Klebsiella pneumoniae.
  10182..10229   +  polyA_signal   HSV TK poly(A) signal: herpes simplex virus thymidine kinase polyadenylation signal (Cole and Stacy, 1985)
  10320..10336   -  polyA_signal   bGH poly(A) signal (fragment): bovine growth hormone polyadenylation signal
