[The description below was written by a language model from this plasmid's Addgene catalogue record and pLannotate feature annotations shown in this document.]
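Description:
pGL3-sgSEC61B.N1-CAG-Cas9-T2A-mCherry-P2A-Puro is an all-in-one mammalian CRISPR expression plasmid of about 10.4 kb, built on a pared-down pGL3-basic backbone. It is maintained in E. coli at high copy through a ColE1/pUC-type origin and selected with ampicillin via the β-lactamase gene and its native promoter.

The plasmid carries two expression units. A human U6 RNA polymerase III promoter drives a single guide RNA made up of a 19-nt spacer (sgSEC61B.N1) fused to the Streptococcus pyogenes gRNA scaffold. The spacer targets the human SEC61B locus near the start of the coding region. Downstream, a CAG promoter (CMV enhancer, chicken β-actin promoter and the chimeric β-actin/β-globin intron) drives S. pyogenes Cas9. The annotation tool splits Cas9 into adjoining N- and C-terminal segments, but these are contiguous and form one full-length open reading frame ending in a nucleoplasmin nuclear localization signal. As the name indicates, Cas9 is linked by T2A and P2A self-cleaving peptides to mCherry and puromycin N-acetyltransferase, so a single transcript yields the nuclease, a red fluorescent marker and a drug-resistance protein. Transfected cells can therefore be enriched by fluorescence sorting or by puromycin selection. An HSV TK polyadenylation signal follows the cassette. A short ble fragment and a bGH poly(A) fragment are also annotated and appear to be cloning remnants.

According to the record, CAG was chosen to improve Cas9 expression in human embryonic stem cells. The plasmid is intended to cut at the SEC61B N-terminus for knock-in tagging of the endogenous gene, in the context of generating auxin-inducible degron cell lines. A donor template is not part of this construct.
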