Addgene plasmid #216251: pGL3-sgSEC61B.N1-CAG-Cas9-T2A-mCherry-P2A-Puro
Purpose: Express Cas9 with CAG promoter to improve the expression in hES cells and sgSEC61B.N1 to tag endogenous SEC61B N-terminus
Depositing lab: Elina Ikonen. Publication: HiHo-AID2: boosting homozygous knock-in efficiency enables robust generation of human auxin-inducible degron cells. Li S, Wang Y, van der Stoel M, Zhou X, Madhusudan S, Kanerva K, Nguyen VD, Eskici N, Olkkonen VM, Zhou Y, Raivio T, Ikonen E. Genome Biol. 2024 Feb 26;25(1):58. doi: 10.1186/s13059-024-03187-w. PubMed 38409044.
Backbone
  Vector backbone: pGL3-basic
  Backbone manufacturer: Promega
  Backbone size w/o insert (bp): 2000
  Total vector size (bp): 10389
  Vector type: Mammalian Expression, CRISPR
  Selectable markers: Puromycin
Growth in bacteria
  Bacterial resistance: Ampicillin, 100 μg/mL
  Growth temperature: 37°C
  Growth strain: DH5alpha
  Copy number: High Copy
Gene/Insert
  Gene/Insert name: Cas9 and sgSEC61B.N1 (alt name: SEC61B)
  Species: H. sapiens (human)
  Insert size (bp): 19
  GenBank ID: NM_006808.3
  Entrez Gene: SEC61B
  Promoter: CAG
  Cloning method: Restriction Enzyme; 5′ cloning site AgeI (unknown if destroyed); 3′ cloning site BstBI (unknown if destroyed)
  Sequencing primers: 5′ GACTATCATATGCTTACCGT
Terms and licenses: Academic/Nonprofit Terms; Industry Terms: Not Available to Industry
How to cite: pGL3-sgSEC61B.N1-CAG-Cas9-T2A-mCherry-P2A-Puro was a gift from Elina Ikonen (Addgene plasmid # 216251 ; http://n2t.net/addgene:216251 ; RRID:Addgene_216251)
